>Addgene plasmid #167728 | BirA-Myc_N_TAL1 | addgene full sequence | sequence record 333682 | Addgene NGS Result
GACATTGATTATTGACTAGTTATTAATAGTAATCAATTACGGGGTCATTAGTTCATAGCCCATATATGGA
GTTCCGCGTTACATAACTTACGGTAAATGGCCCGCCTGGCTGACCGCCCAACGACCCCCGCCCATTGACG
TCAATAATGACGTATGTTCCCATAGTAACGCCAATAGGGACTTTCCATTGACGTCAATGGGTGGAGTATT
TACGGTAAACTGCCCACTTGGCAGTACATCAAGTGTATCATATGCCAAGTACGCCCCCTATTGACGTCAA
TGACGGTAAATGGCCCGCCTGGCATTATGCCCAGTACATGACCTTATGGGACTTTCCTACTTGGCAGTAC
ATCTACGTATTAGTCATCGCTATTACCATGGTGATGCGGTTTTGGCAGTACATCAATGGGCGTGGATAGC
GGTTTGACTCACGGGGATTTCCAAGTCTCCACCCCATTGACGTCAATGGGAGTTTGTTTTGGCACCAAAA
TCAACGGGACTTTCCAAAATGTCGTAACAACTCCGCCCCATTGACGCAAATGGGCGGTAGGCGTGTACGG
TGGGAGGTCTATATAAGCAGAGCTCTCCCTATCAGTGATAGAGATCTCCCTATCAGTGATAGAGATCGTC
GACGAGCTCGTTTAGTGAACCGTCAGATCGCCTGGAGACGCCATCCACGCTGTTTTGACCTCCATAGAAG
ACACCGGGACCGATCCAGCCTCCGGACTCTAGCGTTTAAACTTAAGCTTGGTACCGAGCTCGGATCCACT
AGTCCAGTGTGGTGGAATTCTGCAGATATCCAGCACAGTGGCGGCCGCTCGAGACCATGGAGCAGAAGCT
GATCAGCGAAGAGGACCTGGACAAGGACAACACCGTGCCCCTGAAGCTGATCGCCCTGCTGGCCAACGGC
GAGTTCCACTCTGGCGAGCAGCTGGGCGAGACACTGGGCATGAGCAGAGCCGCCATCAACAAGCACATCC
AGACCCTGCGGGACTGGGGCGTGGACGTGTTCACAGTGCCCGGCAAGGGCTACAGCCTGCCCGAGCCCAT
CCAGCTGCTGAACGCCAAGCAGATCCTGGGCCAGCTGGATGGCGGATCTGTGGCCGTGCTGCCCGTGATC
GACAGCACCAACCAGTATCTGCTCGACCGGATCGGCGAGCTGAAGTCCGGCGACGCCTGTATCGCCGAGT
ACCAGCAGGCCGGCAGAGGCGGCAGGGGCAGAAAGTGGTTCAGCCCCTTCGGCGCCAACCTGTACCTGAG
CATGTTCTGGAGACTGGAACAGGGCCCAGCCGCCGCTATTGGCCTGAGCCTGGTCATCGGCATCGTGATG
GCCGAGGTGCTGCGGAAGCTGGGCGCCGACAAAGTGCGCGTGAAGTGGCCCAACGACCTGTATCTGCAGG
ACCGGAAGCTGGCCGGCATCCTGGTGGAACTGACCGGCAAAACAGGCGACGCCGCCCAGATCGTGATCGG
CGCTGGCATCAACATGGCCATGCGGCGGGTGGAAGAGAGCGTGGTCAACCAGGGCTGGATCACCCTGCAG
GAAGCCGGCATCAACCTGGACCGGAACACCCTGGCCGCCATGCTGATCAGAGAGCTGAGAGCCGCCCTGG
AACTGTTCGAGCAGGAAGGCCTGGCCCCCTACCTGAGCAGATGGGAGAAGCTGGACAACTTCATCAACCG
GCCCGTGAAACTGATCATCGGCGACAAAGAGATCTTCGGCATCAGCCGGGGCATCGACAAGCAGGGGGCC
CTGCTCCTGGAACAGGACGGCATCATCAAGCCCTGGATGGGCGGCGAGATCAGCCTGCGGAGCGCCGAGA
AGGGCGGAGGCTCTGGCGGCGGAAGCGGCGGAGGCAGCGATATCACAAGTTTGTACAAAAAAGCAGAAGG
GCCGTCAAGGCCCACCATGACCGAGCGGCCGCCGAGCGAGGCGGCTCGCAGTGACCCCCAGCTAGAGGGA
CGGGACGCGGCCGAGGCCAGCATGGCCCCCCCGCACCTGGTCCTGCTGAACGGCGTCGCCAAGGAGACGA
GCCGCGCGGCCGCAGCGGAGCCCCCAGTCATCGAACTGGGCGCGCGCGGAGGCCCGGGGGGCGGCCCTGC
CGGTGGGGGCGGCGCCGCGAGAGACTTAAAGGGCCGCGACGCGGCGACGGCCGAAGCGCGCCATCGGGTG
CCCACCACCGAGCTGTGCAGACCTCCCGGGCCCGCCCCGGCCCCCGCGCCCGCCTCGGTTACAGCGGAGC
TGCCCGGCGACGGCCGCATGGTGCAGCTGAGTCCTCCCGCGCTGGCTGCCCCCGCCGCCCCCGGCCGCGC
GCTGCTCTACAGCCTCAGCCAGCCGCTGGCCTCTCTCGGCAGCGGGTTCTTTGGGGAGCCGGATGCCTTC
CCTATGTTCACCACCAACAATCGAGTGAAGAGGAGACCTTCCCCCTATGAGATGGAGATTACTGATGGTC
CCCACACCAAAGTTGTGCGGCGTATCTTCACCAACAGCCGGGAGCGATGGCGGCAGCAGAATGTGAACGG
GGCCTTTGCCGAGCTCCGCAAGCTGATCCCCACACATCCCCCGGACAAGAAGCTCAGCAAGAATGAGATC
CTCCGCCTGGCCATGAAGTATATCAACTTCTTGGCCAAGCTGCTCAATGACCAGGAGGAGGAGGGCACCC
AGCGGGCCAAGACTGGCAAGGACCCTGTGGTGGGGGCTGGTGGGGGTGGAGGTGGGGGAGGGGGCGGCGC
GCCCCCAGATGACCTCCTGCAAGACGTGCTTTCCCCCAACTCCAGCTGCGGCAGCTCCCTGGATGGGGCA
GCCAGCCCGGACAGCTACACGGAGGAGCCCGCGCCCAAGCACACGGCCCGCAGCCTCCATCCTGCCATGC
TGCCTGCCGCCGATGGAGCCGGCCCTCGGTAGGGCCTCATGGGCCCAGCTTTCTTGTACAAAGTGGTGAC
GTAAGCTAGGGGCCCGTTTAAACCCGCTGATCAGCCTCGACTGTGCCTTCTAGTTGCCAGCCATCTGTTG
TTTGCCCCTCCCCCGTGCCTTCCTTGACCCTGGAAGGTGCCACTCCCACTGTCCTTTCCTAATAAAATGA
GGAAATTGCATCGCATTGTCTGAGTAGGTGTCATTCTATTCTGGGGGGTGGGGTGGGGCAGGACAGCAAG
GGGGAGGATTGGGAAGACAATAGCAGGCATGCTGGGGATGCGGTGGGCTCTATGGCTTCTGAGGCGGAAA
GAACCAGCTGGGGCTCTAGGGGGTATCCCC
[124 nt withheld, positions 3251-3374]
C
[91 nt withheld, positions 3376-3466]
AGGGTGATGGTTCACGTACCTAGAAGTTCCTATTCCGAAGTTCCTATTCTCTAGAAAGTATAGGAACTTC
CTTGGCCAAAAAGCCTGAACTCACCGCGACGTCTGTCGAGAAGTTTCTGATCGAAAAGTTCGACAGCGTC
TCCGACCTGATGCAGCTCTCGGAGGGCGAAGAATCTCGTGCTTTCAGCTTCGATGTAGGAGGGCGTGGAT
ATGTCCTGCGGGTAAATAGCTGCGCCGATGGTTTCTACAAAGATCGTTATGTTTATCGGCACTTTGCATC
GGCCGCGCTCCCGATTCCGGAAGTGCTTGACATTGGGGAATTCAGCGAGAGCCTGACCTATTGCATCTCC
CGCCGTGCACAGGGTGTCACGTTGCAAGACCTGCCTGAAACCGAACTGCCCGCTGTTCTGCAGCCGGTCG
CGGAGGCCATGGATGCGATCGCTGCGGCCGATCTTAGCCAGACGAGCGGGTTCGGCCCATTCGGACCGCA
AGGAATCGGTCAATACACTACATGGCGTGATTTCATATGCGCGATTGCTGATCCCCATGTGTATCACTGG
CAAACTGTGATGGACGACACCGTCAGTGCGTCCGTCGCGCAGGCTCTCGATGAGCTGATGCTTTGGGCCG
AGGACTGCCCCGAAGTCCGGCACCTCGTGCACGCGGATTTCGGCTCCAACAATGTCCTGACGGACAATGG
CCGCATAACAGCGGTCATTGACTGGAGCGAGGCGATGTTCGGGGATTCCCAATACGAGGTCGCCAACATC
TTCTTCTGGAGGCCGTGGTTGGCTTGTATGGAGCAGCAGACGCGCTACTTCGAGCGGAGGCATCCGGAGC
TTGCAGGATCGCCGCGGCTCCGGGCGTATATGCTCCGCATTGGTCTTGACCAACTCTATCAGAGCTTGGT
TGACGGCAATTTCGATGATGCAGCTTGGGCGCAGGGTCGATGCGACGCAATCGTCCGATCCGGAGCCGGG
ACTGTCGGGCGTACACAAATCGCCCGCAGAAGCGCGGCCGTCTGGACCGATGGCTGTGTAGAAGTACTCG
CCGATAGTGGAAACCGACGCCCCAGCACTCGTCCGAGGGCAAAGGAATAGCACGTACTACGAGATTTCGA
TTCCACCGCCGCCTTCTATGAAAGGTTGGGCTTCGGAATCGTTTTCCGGGACGCCGGCTGGATGATCCTC
CAGCGCGGGGATCTCATGCTGGAGTTCTTCGCCCACCCCAACTTGTTTATTGCAGCTTATAATGGTTACA
AATAAAGCAATAGCATCACAAATTTCACAAATAAAGCATTTTTTTCACTGCATTCTAGTTGTGGTTTGTC
CAAACTCATCAATGTATCTTATCATGTCTGTATACCGTCGACCTCTAGCTAGAGCTTGGCGTAATCATGG
TCATAGCTGTTTCCTGTGTGAAATTGTTATCCGCTCACAATTCCACACAACATACGAGCCGGAAGCATAA
AGTGTAAAGCCTGGGGTGCCTAATGAGTGAGCTAACTCACATTAATTGCGTTGCGCTCACTGCCCGCTTT
CCAGTCGGGAAACCTGTCGTGCCAGCTGCATTAATGAATCGGCCAACGCGCGGGGAGAGGCGGTTTGCGT
ATTGGGCGCTCTTCCGCTTCCTCGCTCACTGACTCGCTGCGCTCGGTCGTTCGGCTGCGGCGAGCGGTAT
CAGCTCACTCAAAGGCGGTAATACGGTTATCCACAGAATCAGGGGATAACGCAGGAAAGAACATGTGAGC
AAAAGGCCAGCAAAAGGCCAGGAACCGTAAAAAGGCCGCGTTGCTGGCGTTTTTCCATAGGCTCCGCCCC
CCTGACGAGCATCACAAAAATCGACGCTCAAGTCAGAGGTGGCGAAACCCGACAGGACTATAAAGATACC
AGGCGTTTCCCCCTGGAAGCTCCCTCGTGCGCTCTCCTGTTCCGACCCTGCCGCTTACCGGATACCTGTC
CGCCTTTCTCCCTTCGGGAAGCGTGGCGCTTTCTCATAGCTCACGCTGTAGGTATCTCAGTTCGGTGTAG
GTCGTTCGCTCCAAGCTGGGCTGTGTGCACGAACCCCCCGTTCAGCCCGACCGCTGCGCCTTATCCGGTA
ACTATCGTCTTGAGTCCAACCCGGTAAGACACGACTTATCGCCACTGGCAGCAGCCACTGGTAACAGGAT
TAGCAGAGCGAGGTATGTAGGCGGTGCTACAGAGTTCTTGAAGTGGTGGCCTAACTACGGCTACACTAGA
AGAACAGTATTTGGTATCTGCGCTCTGCTGAAGCCAGTTACCTTCGGAAAAAGAGTTGGTAGCTCTTGAT
CCGGCAAACAAACCACCGCTGGTAGCGGTGGTTTTTTTGTTTGCAAGCAGCAGATTACGCGCAGAAAAAA
AGGATCTCAAGAAGATCCTTTGATCTTTTCTACGGGGTCTGACGCTCAGTGGAACGAAAACTCACGTTAA
GGGATTTTGGTCATGAGATTATCAAAAAGGATCTTCACCTAGATCCTTTTAAATTAAAAATGAAGTTTTA
AATCAATCTAAAGTATATATGAGTAAACTTGGTCTGACAGTTACCAATGCTTAATCAGTGAGGCACCTAT
CTCAGCGATCTGTCTATTTCGTTCATCCATAGTTGCCTGACTCCCCGTCGTGTAGATAACTACGATACGG
GAGGGCTTACCATCTGGCCCCAGTGCTGCAATGATACCGCGAGACCCACGCTCACCGGCTCCAGATTTAT
CAGCAATAAACCAGCCAGCCGGAAGGGCCGAGCGCAGAAGTGGTCCTGCAACTTTATCCGCCTCCATCCA
GTCTATTAATTGTTGCCGGGAAGCTAGAGTAAGTAGTTCGCCAGTTAATAGTTTGCGCAACGTTGTTGCC
ATTGCTACAGGCATCGTGGTGTCACGCTCGTCGTTTGGTATGGCTTCATTCAGCTCCGGTTCCCAACGAT
CAAGGCGAGTTACATGATCCCCCATGTTGTGCAAAAAAGCGGTTAGCTCCTTCGGTCCTCCGATCGTTGT
CAGAAGTAAGTTGGCCGCAGTGTTATCACTCATGGTTATGGCAGCACTGCATAATTCTCTTACTGTCATG
CCATCCGTAAGATGCTTTTCTGTGACTGGTGAGTACTCAACCAAGTCATTCTGAGAATAGTGTATGCGGC
GACCGAGTTGCTCTTGCCCGGCGTCAATACGGGATAATACCGCGCCACATAGCAGAACTTTAAAAGTGCT
CATCATTGGAAAACGTTCTTCGGGGCGAAAACTCTCAAGGATCTTACCGCTGTTGAGATCCAGTTCGATG
TAACCCACTCGTGCACCCAACTGATCTTCAGCATCTTTTACTTTCACCAGCGTTTCTGGGTGAGCAAAAA
CAGGAAGGCAAAATGCCGCAAAAAAGGGAATAAGGGCGACACGGAAATGTTGAATACTCATACTCTTCCT
TTTTCAATATTATTGAAGCATTTATCAGGGTTATTGTCTCATGAGCGGATACATATTTGAATGTATTTAG
AAAAATAAACAAATAGGGGTTCCGCGCACATTTCCCCGAAAAGTGCCACCTGACGTCGACGGATCGGGAG
ATCTCCCGATCCCCTATGGTGCACTCTCAGTACAATCTGCTCTGATGCCGCATAGTTAAGCCAGTATCTG
CTCCCTGCTTGTGTGTTGGAGGTCGCTGAGTAGTGCGCGAGCAAAATTTAAGCTACAACAAGGCAAGGCT
TGACCGACAATTGCATGAAGAATCTGCTTAGGGTTAGGCGTTTTGCGCTGCTTCGCGATGTACGGGCCAG
ATATACGCGTT
Features (pLannotate 1.2.2; 24 found; start..end, strand, type, name):
      1..380     +  enhancer       CMV enhancer: human cytomegalovirus immediate early enhancer
    381..584     +  promoter       CMV promoter: human cytomegalovirus (CMV) immediate early promoter
    586..605     +  promoter       PLtetO-1 promoter (fragment): modified phage lambda PL promoter with tet operator sites (Lutz and Bujard, 1997)
    607..626     +  promoter       PLtetO-1 promoter (fragment): modified phage lambda PL promoter with tet operator sites (Lutz and Bujard, 1997)
    634..667     +  promoter       TRE3GV promoter (fragment): 3rd-generation Tet-responsive promoter that can be activated by binding of Tet-On® 3G, optimized for retroviral and lentiviral vectors
    863..1822    +  CDS            birA: BIRA_ECOLI - Also known as bioR, dhbB. Experimental evidence at protein level: Swiss-Prot protein existence level 1. Acts both as a biotin--[acetyl-CoA-carboxylase] ligase and a biotin-operon repressor. In the presence of ATP, BirA activates biotin to form the BirA-biotinyl-5'-adenylate (BirA-bio-5'-AMP or holoBirA) complex. HoloBirA can either transfer the biotinyl moiety to the biotin carboxyl carrier protein (BCCP) subunit of acetyl-CoA carboxylase, or bind to the biotin operator site and inhibit transcription of the operon. From Escherichia coli (strain K12).
   1866..1886    +  protein_bind   attB1: mutant version of attB; core recombination site for the Gateway® BP reaction BP Clonase™
   1907..2899    +  CDS            TAL1: TAL1_HUMAN - Also known as BHLHA17, SCL, TCL5. Experimental evidence at protein level: Swiss-Prot protein existence level 1. Implicated in the genesis of hemopoietic malignancies. It may play an important role in hemopoietic differentiation. Serves as a positive regulator of erythroid differentiation (By similarity). From Homo sapiens (Human).
   2916..2936    -  protein_bind   attB2: mutant version of attB; core recombination site for the Gateway® BP reaction BP Clonase™
   2981..3205    +  polyA_signal   bGH poly(A) signal: bovine growth hormone polyadenylation signal
   3209..3230    +  promoter       SV40 promoter (fragment): SV40 enhancer and early promoter
   3251..3484    +  rep_origin     f1 ori (fragment) (sequence partly withheld): f1 bacteriophage origin of replication; arrow indicates direction of (+) strand synthesis
   3489..3536    +  protein_bind   FRT: FLP-mediated recombination occurs in the 8-bp core sequence TCTAGAAA (Turan and Bode, 2011). FLP recombinase from the Saccharomyces cerevisiae 2μ plasmid
   3544..4566    +  CDS            HygR: aminoglycoside phosphotransferase from E. coli; aph(4)-Ia; confers resistance to hygromycin
   4576..4701    +  CDS            ble (fragment): BLE_KLEPN - Experimental evidence at protein level: Swiss-Prot protein existence level 1. Binding protein with a strong affinity to the bleomycin family of antibiotics. Binds to CL990; an antimitotic-antibiotic compound. From Klebsiella pneumoniae.
   4696..4817    +  polyA_signal   SV40 poly(A) signal: SV40 polyadenylation signal
   4890..4906    -  protein_bind   lac operator: The lac repressor binds to the lac operator to inhibit transcription in E. coli. This inhibition can be relieved by adding lactose or isopropyl-β-D-thiogalactopyranoside (IPTG). lac repressor encoded by lacI
   4914..4944    -  promoter       lac promoter: promoter for the E. coli lac operon
   4959..4980    -  protein_bind   CAP binding site: CAP binding activates transcription in the presence of cAMP. E. coli catabolite activator protein
   4993..5085    -  CDS            lacI (fragment): lac repressor; lacI; The lac repressor binds to the lac operator to inhibit transcription in E. coli. This inhibition can be relieved by adding lactose or isopropyl-β-D-thiogalactopyranoside (IPTG).
   5268..5856    -  rep_origin     ori: high-copy-number ColE1/pMB1/pBR322/pUC origin of replication
   6027..6887    -  CDS            AmpR: β-lactamase; bla; confers resistance to ampicillin, carbenicillin, and related antibiotics
   6888..6992    -  promoter       AmpR promoter: bla
   7051..7103    -  misc_feature   bom (fragment): basis of mobility region from pBR322
