[The description below was written by a language model from this plasmid's Addgene catalogue record and pLannotate feature annotations shown in this document.]
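Description:
BirA-Myc_N_TAL1 is a mammalian expression plasmid built on the pcDNA5/FRT/TO backbone that encodes human TAL1 (also known as SCL, TCL5 or bHLHa17), a basic helix-loop-helix transcription factor involved in haematopoietic and erythroid differentiation, fused at its N terminus to a Myc-tagged E. coli BirA biotin ligase. The 7,257 nt sequence is propagated in E. coli through a high-copy ColE1/pUC-type origin with ampicillin resistance (AmpR under its own bla promoter). A fragment of the f1 origin and remnants of lac regulatory sequences are also annotated in the backbone.

Expression is driven by the CMV immediate early enhancer and promoter. This is followed by short tet operator matches, consistent with the tetracycline-regulated "TO" design, in which transcription is repressed in cells expressing the Tet repressor and induced by tetracycline or doxycycline. The birA coding sequence lies upstream of the unmutated TAL1 open reading frame, which is flanked by attB1 and attB2 sites left by Gateway recombination, and the unit ends with a bGH polyadenylation signal. The Myc epitope is listed in the catalogue record but is not separately annotated in the feature table. Downstream, an FRT site directly precedes a hygromycin resistance gene with an SV40 poly(A) signal. In this arrangement, FLP-mediated integration into a genomic FRT site in a compatible host line supplies the promoter for HygR, allowing selection of isogenic, single-copy stable lines.

The BirA fusion points to proximity-dependent biotinylation (BioID-type) labelling of proteins near TAL1, in keeping with the associated study of human transcription factor interaction networks. However, the record does not state whether the ligase carries the promiscuous mutation.
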