Addgene plasmid #167728: BirA-Myc_N_TAL1
Purpose: Expresses TAL1 in mammalian cells
Depositing lab: Markku Varjosalo. Depositing organization: University of Helsinki. Publication: Human transcription factor protein interaction networks. Goos H, Kinnunen M, Salokas K, Tan Z, Liu X, Yadav L, Zhang Q, Wei GH, Varjosalo M. Nat Commun. 2022 Feb 9;13(1):766. doi: 10.1038/s41467-022-28341-5. PubMed 35140242.
Backbone
  Vector backbone: pcDNA5/FRT/TO
  Vector type: Mammalian Expression
  Selectable markers: Hygromycin
Growth in bacteria
  Bacterial resistance: Ampicillin, 100 μg/mL
  Growth temperature: 37°C
  Growth strain: DH5alpha
  Copy number: High Copy
Gene/Insert
  Gene/Insert name: TAL1 (alt names: Uniprot P17542; ENSG00000162367)
  Species: H. sapiens (human)
  Mutation: no mutations
  Entrez Gene: TAL1 (a.k.a. SCL, TCL5, bHLHa17, tal-1)
  Tag / fusion protein: Myc-BirA (N terminal on insert)
  Cloning method: Gateway Cloning
Terms and licenses: Academic/Nonprofit Terms; Industry Terms: Not Available to Industry
How to cite: BirA-Myc_N_TAL1 was a gift from Markku Varjosalo (Addgene plasmid # 167728 ; http://n2t.net/addgene:167728 ; RRID:Addgene_167728)
